Addgene plasmid #162111: pEpicVector3mC_Puro-T2A-mCherry-StrepTagII-ProtC-AU1
Purpose: mCherry linked to 3 tags on the C-terminus as barcodes. Puromycin resistant.
Depositing lab: Julien Sage. Depositing organization: Stanford University. Publication: Spatial epitope barcoding reveals clonal tumor patch behaviors. Rovira-Clave X, Drainas AP, Jiang S, Bai Y, Baron M, Zhu B, Dallas AE, Lee MC, Chu TP, Holzem A, Ayyagari R, Bhattacharya D, McCaffrey EF, Greenwald NF, Markovic M, Coles GL, Angelo M, Bassik MC, Sage J, Nolan GP. Cancer Cell. 2022 Nov 14;40(11):1423-1439.e11. doi: 10.1016/j.ccell.2022.09.014. Epub 2022 Oct 13. PubMed 36240778.
Backbone
  Vector backbone: pLV
  Backbone manufacturer: Vectorbuilder
  Vector type: Lentiviral
  Selectable markers: Puromycin
Growth in bacteria
  Bacterial resistance: Ampicillin, 100 μg/mL
  Growth temperature: 37°C
  Growth strain: NEB Stable
  Copy number: High Copy
Gene/Insert
  Gene/Insert name: Puromycin resistant; mCherry linked to StrepTagII-ProtC-AU1 (alt name: mC-3-SPA)
  Species: Synthetic
  Mutation: WT
  Promoter: EF1A
  Tag / fusion protein: StrepTagII-ProtC-AU1 (C terminal on insert)
  Cloning method: Unknown
  Sequencing primers: 3′ aaaggagctgacaggtggtg
Terms and licenses: Academic/Nonprofit Terms; Industry Terms: Not Available to Industry
Depositor comments: #13 out of 20 mCherry tagged combinations . Please visit https://doi.org/10.1101/2021.06.29.449991 for bioRxiv preprint.
How to cite: pEpicVector3mC_Puro-T2A-mCherry-StrepTagII-ProtC-AU1 was a gift from Julien Sage (Addgene plasmid # 162111 ; http://n2t.net/addgene:162111 ; RRID:Addgene_162111)
