[The description below was written by a language model from this plasmid's Addgene catalogue record and pLannotate feature annotations shown in this document.]
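Description:
pEpicVector3mC_Puro-T2A-mCherry-StrepTagII-ProtC-AU1 is a third-generation-style, self-inactivating HIV-1 lentiviral transfer plasmid built on a commercial pLV backbone. It is propagated in E. coli through a high-copy ColE1/pUC origin with ampicillin selection (AmpR), and the backbone also carries an f1 origin, an SV40 origin and poly(A) signal, and remnants of lac and phage promoter elements. The viral portion consists of an RSV promoter driving a truncated 5' LTR, the Ψ packaging signal with a partial gag sequence, the RRE for Rev-dependent export, a cPPT/CTS, a WPRE to boost transcript expression, and a ΔU3 3' LTR that inactivates LTR promoter activity after integration.

The payload is a single synthetic open reading frame under the human EF1A promoter (core promoter with intron A sequences), flanked by Gateway attB sites (attB4 upstream of the promoter, attB1 and attB2 around the coding region), which suggest recombination-based assembly, although the record lists the cloning method as unknown. Puromycin N-acetyltransferase is joined through a T2A ribosome-skipping peptide to mCherry, so transduced mammalian cells produce the selection marker and the red reporter as separate proteins from one transcript. According to the record, mCherry carries three short epitope tags at its C terminus, StrepTagII, ProtC and AU1. These are not individually annotated in the feature table, but an unannotated stretch lies between mCherry and attB2 where they would be expected.

The tag trio serves as an antibody-detectable protein barcode. This plasmid is number 13 of 20 mCherry tag combinations, designed for spatial epitope barcoding, in which differently barcoded cell populations are tracked to study clonal behaviour within tumors.
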