Features (pLannotate 1.2.2; 32 found; start..end, strand, type, name):
     20..231     +  promoter       EF-1α core promoter: core promoter for human elongation factor EF-1α
    232..341     +  intron         EF-1α intron A (fragment): intron upstream of the start codon of human EF-1α
    967..1170    +  intron         EF-1α intron A: truncated intron upstream of the start codon of human EF-1α
   1179..1203    +  protein_bind   attB1: mutant version of attB; recombination site for the Gateway® BP reaction BP Clonase™
   1210..1806    +  CDS            PuroR (fragment): puromycin N-acetyltransferase; pac from Streptomyces; confers resistance to puromycin
   1816..1869    +  CDS            T2A: 2A peptide from Thosea asigna virus capsid protein Eukaryotic ribosomes fail to insert a peptide bond between the Gly and Pro residues, yielding separate polypeptides.
   1870..2577    +  CDS            mCherry: mCherry is a basic (constitutively fluorescent) red fluorescent protein published in 2004, derived from Discosoma sp.. It is reported to be a very rapidly-maturing monomer with low acid sensitivity.
   2692..2716    -  protein_bind   attB2: mutant version of attB; recombination site for the Gateway® BP reaction BP Clonase™
   2734..3322    +  misc_feature   WPRE: woodchuck hepatitis virus posttranscriptional regulatory element
   3389..3408    +  misc_feature   cPPT/CTS (fragment): central polypurine tract and central termination sequence of HIV-1
   3410..3643    +  LTR            3' LTR (ΔU3): self-inactivating 3' long terminal repeat (LTR) from HIV-1
   3715..3836    +  polyA_signal   SV40 poly(A) signal: SV40 polyadenylation signal
   3876..4011    +  rep_origin     SV40 ori: SV40 origin of replication
   4032..4050    -  promoter       T7 promoter: promoter for bacteriophage T7 RNA polymerase
   4058..4213    +  CDS            lacZα (fragment): LacZα fragment of β-galactosidase; lacZ fragment
   4218..4646    +  rep_origin     f1 ori (sequence partly withheld): f1 bacteriophage origin of replication; arrow indicates direction of (+) strand synthesis
   4699..4803    +  promoter       AmpR promoter: bla
   4804..5664    +  CDS            AmpR: β-lactamase; bla; confers resistance to ampicillin, carbenicillin, and related antibiotics
   5835..6423    +  rep_origin     ori: high-copy-number ColE1/pMB1/pBR322/pUC origin of replication
   6606..6698    +  CDS            lacI (fragment): lac repressor; lacI; The lac repressor binds to the lac operator to inhibit transcription in E. coli. This inhibition can be relieved by adding lactose or isopropyl-β-D-thiogalactopyranoside (IPTG).
   6711..6732    +  protein_bind   CAP binding site: CAP binding activates transcription in the presence of cAMP. E. coli catabolite activator protein
   6747..6777    +  promoter       lac promoter: promoter for the E. coli lac operon
   6785..6801    +  protein_bind   lac operator: The lac repressor binds to the lac operator to inhibit transcription in E. coli. This inhibition can be relieved by adding lactose or isopropyl-β-D-thiogalactopyranoside (IPTG). lac repressor encoded by lacI
   6846..6864    +  promoter       T3 promoter: promoter for bacteriophage T3 RNA polymerase
   6892..7118    +  promoter       RSV promoter: Rous sarcoma virus enhancer/promoter
   7119..7299    +  LTR            5' LTR (truncated): truncated 5' long terminal repeat (LTR) from HIV-1
   7346..7471    +  misc_feature   HIV-1 Ψ: packaging signal of human immunodeficiency virus type 1
   7455..7818    +  CDS            HIV-1 gag (fragment): gag protein from human immunodeficiency virus 1; gag
   7964..8197    +  misc_feature   RRE: The Rev response element (RRE) of HIV-1 allows for Rev-dependent mRNA export from the nucleus to the cytoplasm.
   8574..8674    +  CDS            Rev (fragment): human immunodeficiency virus 1 (HIV-1) Rev protein; rev; enhances nuclear export of unspliced and incompletely spliced viral mRNAs
   8692..8809    +  misc_feature   cPPT/CTS: central polypurine tract and central termination sequence of HIV-1
   8827..8847    +  protein_bind   attB4: mutant version of attB; core recombination site for the Gateway® BP reaction BP Clonase™
>Addgene plasmid #162111 | pEpicVector3mC_Puro-T2A-mCherry-StrepTagII-ProtC-AU1 | addgene full sequence | sequence record 318301 | Addgene NGS Result
GGCTCCGGTGCCCGTCAGTGGGCAGAGCGCACATCGCCCACAGTCCCCGAGAAGTTGGGGGGAGGGGTCG
GCAATTGAACCGGTGCCTAGAGAAGGTGGCGCGGGGTAAACTGGGAAAGTGATGTCGTGTACTGGCTCCG
CCTTTTTCCCGAGGGTGGGGGAGAACCGTATATAAGTGCAGTAGTCGCCGTGAACGTTCTTTTTCGCAAC
GGGTTTGCCGCCAGAACACAGGTAAGTGCCGTGTGTGGTTCCCGCGGGCCTGGCCTCTTTACGGGTTATG
GCCCTTGCGTGCCTTGAATTACTTCCACCTGGCTGCAGTACGTGATTCTTGATCCCGAGCTTCGGGTTGG
AAGTGGGTGGGAGAGTTCGAGGCCTTGCGCTTAAGGAGCCCCTTCGCCTCGTGCTTGAGTTGAGGCCTGG
CCTGGGCGCTGGGGCCGCCGCGTGCGAATCTGGTGGCACCTTCGCGCCTGTCTCGCTGCTTTCGATAAGT
CTCTAGCCATTTAAAATTTTTGATGACCTGCTGCGACGCTTTTTTTCTGGCAAGATAGTCTTGTAAATGC
GGGCCAAGATCTGCACACTGGTATTTCGGTTTTTGGGGCCGCGGGCGGCGACGGGGCCCGTGCGTCCCAG
CGCACATGTTCGGCGAGGCGGGGCCTGCGAGCGCGGCCACCGAGAATCGGACGGGGGTAGTCTCAAGCTG
GCCGGCCTGCTCTGGTGCCTGGTCTCGCGCCGCCGTGTATCGCCCCGCCCTGGGCGGCAAGGCTGGCCCG
GTCGGCACCAGTTGCGTGAGCGGAAAGATGGCCGCTTCCCGGCCCTGCTGCAGGGAGCTCAAAATGGAGG
ACGCGGCGCTCGGGAGAGCGGGCGGGTGAGTCACCCACACAAAGGAAAAGGGCCTTTCCGTCCTCAGCCG
TCGCTTCATGTGACTCCACGGAGTACCGGGCGCCGTCCAGGCACCTCGATTAGTTCTCGAGCTTTTGGAG
TACGTCGTCTTTAGGTTGGGGGGAGGGGTTTTATGCGATGGAGTTTCCCCACACTGAGTGGGTGGAGACT
GAAGTTAGGCCAGCTTGGCACTTGATGTAATTCTCCTTGGAATTTGCCCTTTTTGAGTTTGGATCTTGGT
TCATTCTCAAGCCTCAGACAGTGGTTCAAAGTTTTTTTCTTCCATTTCAGGTGTCGTGACAAGTTTGTAC
AAAAAAGCAGGCTGCCACCATGACCGAGTACAAGCCCACGGTGCGCCTCGCCACCCGCGACGACGTCCCC
AGGGCCGTACGCACCCTCGCCGCCGCGTTCGCCGACTACCCCGCCACGCGCCACACCGTCGATCCGGACC
GCCACATCGAGCGGGTCACCGAGCTGCAAGAACTCTTCCTCACGCGCGTCGGGCTCGACATCGGCAAGGT
GTGGGTCGCGGACGACGGCGCCGCGGTGGCGGTCTGGACCACGCCGGAGAGCGTCGAAGCGGGGGCGGTG
TTCGCCGAGATCGGCCCGCGCATGGCCGAGTTGAGCGGTTCCCGGCTGGCCGCGCAGCAACAGATGGAAG
GCCTCCTGGCGCCGCACCGGCCCAAGGAGCCCGCGTGGTTCCTGGCCACCGTCGGCGTCTCGCCCGACCA
CCAGGGCAAGGGTCTGGGCAGCGCCGTCGTGCTCCCCGGAGTGGAGGCGGCCGAGCGCGCCGGGGTGCCC
GCCTTCCTGGAGACCTCCGCGCCCCGCAACCTCCCCTTCTACGAGCGGCTCGGCTTCACCGTCACCGCCG
ACGTCGAGGTGCCCGAAGGACCGCGCACCTGGTGCATGACCCGCAAGCCCGGTGCCGGAAGCGGAGAGGG
CAGGGGAAGTCTTCTAACATGCGGGGACGTGGAGGAAAATCCCGGCCCCATGGTGAGCAAGGGCGAGGAG
GATAACATGGCCATCATCAAGGAGTTCATGCGCTTCAAGGTGCACATGGAGGGCTCCGTGAACGGCCACG
AGTTCGAGATCGAGGGCGAGGGCGAGGGCCGCCCCTACGAGGGCACCCAGACCGCCAAGCTGAAGGTGAC
CAAGGGTGGCCCCCTGCCCTTCGCCTGGGACATCCTGTCCCCTCAGTTCATGTACGGCTCCAAGGCCTAC
GTGAAGCACCCCGCCGACATCCCCGACTACTTGAAGCTGTCCTTCCCCGAGGGCTTCAAGTGGGAGCGCG
TGATGAACTTCGAGGACGGCGGCGTGGTGACCGTGACCCAGGACTCCTCCCTGCAGGACGGCGAGTTCAT
CTACAAGGTGAAGCTGCGCGGCACCAACTTCCCCTCCGACGGCCCCGTAATGCAGAAGAAGACCATGGGC
TGGGAGGCCTCCTCCGAGCGGATGTACCCCGAGGACGGCGCCCTGAAGGGCGAGATCAAGCAGAGGCTGA
AGCTGAAGGACGGCGGCCACTACGACGCTGAGGTCAAGACCACCTACAAGGCCAAGAAGCCCGTGCAGCT
GCCCGGCGCCTACAACGTCAACATCAAGTTGGACATCACCTCCCACAACGAGGACTACACCATCGTGGAA
CAGTACGAACGCGCCGAGGGCCGCCACTCCACCGGCGGCATGGACGAGCTGTACAAGGGTGGCAGCGGCG
GCGGCGGCTCTGGCGGCAACTGGAGCCACCCCCAGTTCGAGAAGGAAGATCAAGTTGATCCTCGTCTGAT
CGACGGCAAGGACACCTACAGATACATCTAAACCCAGCTTTCTTGTACAAAGTGGTGATAATCGAATTCC
GATAATCAACCTCTGGATTACAAAATTTGTGAAAGATTGACTGGTATTCTTAACTATGTTGCTCCTTTTA
CGCTATGTGGATACGCTGCTTTAATGCCTTTGTATCATGCTATTGCTTCCCGTATGGCTTTCATTTTCTC
CTCCTTGTATAAATCCTGGTTGCTGTCTCTTTATGAGGAGTTGTGGCCCGTTGTCAGGCAACGTGGCGTG
GTGTGCACTGTGTTTGCTGACGCAACCCCCACTGGTTGGGGCATTGCCACCACCTGTCAGCTCCTTTCCG
GGACTTTCGCTTTCCCCCTCCCTATTGCCACGGCGGAACTCATCGCCGCCTGCCTTGCCCGCTGCTGGAC
AGGGGCTCGGCTGTTGGGCACTGACAATTCCGTGGTGTTGTCGGGGAAGCTGACGTCCTTTCCATGGCTG
CTCGCCTGTGTTGCCACCTGGATTCTGCGCGGGACGTCCTTCTGCTACGTCCCTTCGGCCCTCAATCCAG
CGGACCTTCCTTCCCGCGGCCTGCTGCCGGCTCTGCGGCCTCTTCCGCGTCTTCGCCTTCGCCCTCAGAC
GAGTCGGATCTCCCTTTGGGCCGCCTCCCCGCATCGGGAATTCCCGCGGTTCGCTTTAAGACCAATGACT
TACAAGGCAGCTGTAGATCTTAGCCACTTTTTAAAAGAAAAGGGGGGACTGGAAGGGCTAATTCACTCCC
AACGAAGACAAGATCTGCTTTTTGCTTGTACTGGGTCTCTCTGGTTAGACCAGATCTGAGCCTGGGAGCT
CTCTGGCTAACTAGGGAACCCACTGCTTAAGCCTCAATAAAGCTTGCCTTGAGTGCTTCAAGTAGTGTGT
GCCCGTCTGTTGTGTGACTCTGGTAACTAGAGATCCCTCAGACCCTTTTAGTCAGTGTGGAAAATCTCTA
GCAGTAGTAGTTCATGTCATCTTATTATTCAGTATTTATAACTTGCAAAGAAATGAATATCAGAGAGTGA
GAGGAACTTGTTTATTGCAGCTTATAATGGTTACAAATAAAGCAATAGCATCACAAATTTCACAAATAAA
GCATTTTTTTCACTGCATTCTAGTTGTGGTTTGTCCAAACTCATCAATGTATCTTATCATGTCTGGCTCT
AGCTATCCCGCCCCTAACTCCGCCCATCCCGCCCCTAACTCCGCCCAGTTCCGCCCATTCTCCGCCCCAT
GGCTGACTAATTTTTTTTATTTATGCAGAGGCCGAGGCCGCCTCGGCCTCTGAGCTATTCCAGAAGTAGT
GAGGAGGCTTTTTTGGAGGCCTAGGGACGTACCCAATTCGCCCTATAGTGAGTCGTATTACGCGCGCTCA
CTGGCCGTCGTTTTACAACGTCGTGACTGGGAAAACCCTGGCGTTACCCAACTTAATCGCCTTGCAGCAC
ATCCCCCTTTCGCCAGCTGGCGTAATAGCGAAGAGGCCCGCACCGATCGCCCTTCCCAACAGTTGCGCAG
CCTGAATGGCGAATGGG
[124 nt withheld, positions 4218-4341]
C
[91 nt withheld, positions 4343-4433]
A
[49 nt withheld, positions 4435-4483]
CCTTTGACGTTGGAGTCCACGTTCTTT
[37 nt withheld, positions 4511-4547]
ACCCTATCTCGGTCTATTCTTTTGATTTATAAGGGATTTTGCCGATTTCGGCCTATTGGTTAAAAAATGA
GCTGATTTAACAAAAATTTAACGCGAATTTTAACAAAATATTAACGCTTACAATTTAGGTGGCACTTTTC
GGGGAAATGTGCGCGGAACCCCTATTTGTTTATTTTTCTAAATACATTCAAATATGTATCCGCTCATGAG
ACAATAACCCTGATAAATGCTTCAATAATATTGAAAAAGGAAGAGTATGAGTATTCAACATTTCCGTGTC
GCCCTTATTCCCTTTTTTGCGGCATTTTGCCTTCCTGTTTTTGCTCACCCAGAAACGCTGGTGAAAGTAA
AAGATGCTGAAGATCAGTTGGGTGCACGAGTGGGTTACATCGAACTGGATCTCAACAGCGGTAAGATCCT
TGAGAGTTTTCGCCCCGAAGAACGTTTTCCAATGATGAGCACTTTTAAAGTTCTGCTATGTGGCGCGGTA
TTATCCCGTATTGACGCCGGGCAAGAGCAACTCGGTCGCCGCATACACTATTCTCAGAATGACTTGGTTG
AGTACTCACCAGTCACAGAAAAGCATCTTACGGATGGCATGACAGTAAGAGAATTATGCAGTGCTGCCAT
AACCATGAGTGATAACACTGCGGCCAACTTACTTCTGACAACGATCGGAGGACCGAAGGAGCTAACCGCT
TTTTTGCACAACATGGGGGATCATGTAACTCGCCTTGATCGTTGGGAACCGGAGCTGAATGAAGCCATAC
CAAACGACGAGCGTGACACCACGATGCCTGTAGCAATGGCAACAACGTTGCGCAAACTATTAACTGGCGA
ACTACTTACTCTAGCTTCCCGGCAACAATTAATAGACTGGATGGAGGCGGATAAAGTTGCAGGACCACTT
CTGCGCTCGGCCCTTCCGGCTGGCTGGTTTATTGCTGATAAATCTGGAGCCGGTGAGCGTGGGTCTCGCG
GTATCATTGCAGCACTGGGGCCAGATGGTAAGCCCTCCCGTATCGTAGTTATCTACACGACGGGGAGTCA
GGCAACTATGGATGAACGAAATAGACAGATCGCTGAGATAGGTGCCTCACTGATTAAGCATTGGTAACTG
TCAGACCAAGTTTACTCATATATACTTTAGATTGATTTAAAACTTCATTTTTAATTTAAAAGGATCTAGG
TGAAGATCCTTTTTGATAATCTCATGACCAAAATCCCTTAACGTGAGTTTTCGTTCCACTGAGCGTCAGA
CCCCGTAGAAAAGATCAAAGGATCTTCTTGAGATCCTTTTTTTCTGCGCGTAATCTGCTGCTTGCAAACA
AAAAAACCACCGCTACCAGCGGTGGTTTGTTTGCCGGATCAAGAGCTACCAACTCTTTTTCCGAAGGTAA
CTGGCTTCAGCAGAGCGCAGATACCAAATACTGTTCTTCTAGTGTAGCCGTAGTTAGGCCACCACTTCAA
GAACTCTGTAGCACCGCCTACATACCTCGCTCTGCTAATCCTGTTACCAGTGGCTGCTGCCAGTGGCGAT
AAGTCGTGTCTTACCGGGTTGGACTCAAGACGATAGTTACCGGATAAGGCGCAGCGGTCGGGCTGAACGG
GGGGTTCGTGCACACAGCCCAGCTTGGAGCGAACGACCTACACCGAACTGAGATACCTACAGCGTGAGCT
ATGAGAAAGCGCCACGCTTCCCGAAGAGAGAAAGGCGGACAGGTATCCGGTAAGCGGCAGGGTCGGAACA
GGAGAGCGCACGAGGGAGCTTCCAGGGGGAAACGCCTGGTATCTTTATAGTCCTGTCGGGTTTCGCCACC
TCTGACTTGAGCGTCGATTTTTGTGATGCTCGTCAGGGGGGCGGAGCCTATGGAAAAACGCCAGCAACGC
GGCCTTTTTACGGTTCCTGGCCTTTTGCTGGCCTTTTGCTCACATGTTCTTTCCTGCGTTATCCCCTGAT
TCTGTGGATAACCGTATTACCGCCTTTGAGTGAGCTGATACCGCTCGCCGCAGCCGAACGACCGAGCGCA
GCGAGTCAGTGAGCGAGGAAGCGGAAGAGCGCCCAATACGCAAACCGCCTCTCCCCGCGCGTTGGCCGAT
TCATTAATGCAGCTGGCACGACAGGTTTCCCGACTGGAAAGCGGGCAGTGAGCGCAACGCAATTAATGTG
AGTTAGCTCACTCATTAGGCACCCCAGGCTTTACACTTTATGCTTCCGGCTCGTATGTTGTGTGGAATTG
TGAGCGGATAACAATTTCACACAGGAAACAGCTATGACCATGATTACGCCAAGCGCGCAATTAACCCTCA
CTAAAGGGAACAAAAGCTGGAGCTGCAAGCTTAATGTAGTCTTATGCAATACTCTTGTAGTCTTGCAACA
TGGTAACGATGAGTTAGCAACATGCCTTACAAGGAGAGAAAAAGCACCGTGCATGCCGATTGGTGGAAGT
AAGGTGGTACGATCGTGCCTTATTAGGAAGGCAACAGACGGGTCTGACATGGATTGGACGAACCACTGAA
TTGCCGCATTGCAGAGATATTGTATTTAAGTGCCTAGCTCGATACATAAACGGGTCTCTCTGGTTAGACC
AGATCTGAGCCTGGGAGCTCTCTGGCTAACTAGGGAACCCACTGCTTAAGCCTCAATAAAGCTTGCCTTG
AGTGCTTCAAGTAGTGTGTGCCCGTCTGTTGTGTGACTCTGGTAACTAGAGATCCCTCAGACCCTTTTAG
TCAGTGTGGAAAATCTCTAGCAGTGGCGCCCGAACAGGGACTTGAAAGCGAAAGGGAAACCAGAGGAGCT
CTCTCGACGCAGGACTCGGCTTGCTGAAGCGCGCACGGCAAGAGGCGAGGGGCGGCGACTGGTGAGTACG
CCAAAAATTTTGACTAGCGGAGGCTAGAAGGAGAGAGATGGGTGCGAGAGCGTCAGTATTAAGCGGGGGA
GAATTAGATCGCGATGGGAAAAAATTCGGTTAAGGCCAGGGGGAAAGAAAAAATATAAATTAAAACATAT
AGTATGGGCAAGCAGGGAGCTAGAACGATTCGCAGTTAATCCTGGCCTGTTAGAAACATCAGAAGGCTGT
AGACAAATACTGGGACAGCTACAACCATCCCTTCAGACAGGATCAGAAGAACTTAGATCATTATATAATA
CAGTAGCAACCCTCTATTGTGTGCATCAAAGGATAGAGATAAAAGACACCAAGGAAGCTTTAGACAAGAT
AGAGGAAGAGCAAAACAAAAGTAAGACCACCGCACAGCAAGCGGCCGCTGATCTTCAGACCTGGAGGAGG
AGATATGAGGGACAATTGGAGAAGTGAATTATATAAATATAAAGTAGTAAAAATTGAACCATTAGGAGTA
GCACCCACCAAGGCAAAGAGAAGAGTGGTGCAGAGAGAAAAAAGAGCAGTGGGAATAGGAGCTTTGTTCC
TTGGGTTCTTGGGAGCAGCAGGAAGCACTATGGGCGCAGCGTCAATGACGCTGACGGTACAGGCCAGACA
ATTATTGTCTGGTATAGTGCAGCAGCAGAACAATTTGCTGAGGGCTATTGAGGCGCAACAGCATCTGTTG
CAACTCACAGTCTGGGGCATCAAGCAGCTCCAGGCAAGAATCCTGGCTGTGGAAAGATACCTAAAGGATC
AACAGCTCCTGGGGATTTGGGGTTGCTCTGGAAAACTCATTTGCACCACTGCTGTGCCTTGGAATGCTAG
TTGGAGTAATAAATCTCTGGAACAGATTTGGAATCACACGACCTGGATGGAGTGGGACAGAGAAATTAAC
AATTACACAAGCTTAATACACTCCTTAATTGAAGAATCGCAAAACCAGCAAGAAAAGAATGAACAAGAAT
TATTGGAATTAGATAAATGGGCAAGTTTGTGGAATTGGTTTAACATAACAAATTGGCTGTGGTATATAAA
ATTATTCATAATGATAGTAGGAGGCTTGGTAGGTTTAAGAATAGTTTTTGCTGTACTTTCTATAGTGAAT
AGAGTTAGGCAGGGATATTCACCATTATCGTTTCAGACCCACCTCCCAACCCCGAGGGGACCCGACAGGC
CCGAAGGAATAGAAGAAGAAGGTGGAGAGAGAGACAGAGACAGATCCATTCGATTAGTGAACGGATCTCG
ACGGTATCGCTAGCTTTTAAAAGAAAAGGGGGGATTGGGGGGTACAGTGCAGGGGAAAGAATAGTAGACA
TAATAGCAACAGACATACAAACTAAAGAATTACAAAAACAAATTACAAAAATTCAAAATTTTACTAGTGA
TTATCGGATCAACTTTGTATAGAAAAGTTG
